Addgene plasmid #136724: pISH-Olfr1104
Purpose: Template to synthesize riboprobes for in situ hybridization (ISH) for Olfr1104
Depositing lab: Peter Mombaerts. Depositing organization: Max Planck Research Unit for Neurogenetics. Publication: The Zonal Organization of Odorant Receptor Gene Choice in the Main Olfactory Epithelium of the Mouse. Zapiec B, Mombaerts P. Cell Rep. 2020 Mar 24;30(12):4220-4234.e5. doi: 10.1016/j.celrep.2020.02.110. PubMed 32209480.
Backbone
  Vector backbone: pGEM-T-Easy
  Vector type: in situ probe
Growth in bacteria
  Bacterial resistance: Ampicillin, 100 μg/mL
  Growth temperature: 37°C
  Growth strain: DH5alpha
  Copy number: High Copy
Gene/Insert
  Gene/Insert name: Olfr1104
  Species: M. musculus (mouse)
  Mutation: ISH Probe insert
  Entrez Gene: Olfr1104 (a.k.a. MOR207-1)
  Cloning method: Unknown
Terms and licenses: Academic/Nonprofit Terms; Industry Terms: Not Available to Industry
Depositor comments: ISH probe for mouse gene: Olfr1104 aka MOR207-1
How to cite: pISH-Olfr1104 was a gift from Peter Mombaerts (Addgene plasmid # 136724 ; http://n2t.net/addgene:136724 ; RRID:Addgene_136724)
