[The description below was written by a language model from this plasmid's Addgene catalogue record and pLannotate feature annotations shown in this document.]
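Description:
pISH-Olfr1104 is a small (about 3.5 kb) bacterial plasmid built on the pGEM-T-Easy cloning vector and intended as a template for in vitro transcription of riboprobes, not as an expression vector. It is maintained in E. coli through a high-copy ColE1/pUC-type origin and selected with ampicillin via the β-lactamase (AmpR) gene and its own promoter. The backbone also carries an f1 phage origin, which allows single-stranded DNA production, and the usual lac promoter/operator and lacZα remnants of the blue/white screening cassette, interrupted here by the insert.

The payload is a fragment of the mouse odorant receptor gene Olfr1104 (also called MOR207-1), recorded as an ISH probe insert rather than a full coding sequence. In the feature table the insert region lies between the SP6 and T7 phage promoters, which face each other, so run-off transcription from one promoter or the other yields either strand of the insert as labelled RNA. The automated annotation labels roughly 450 nt of this region, on the minus strand, as a fragment of Olfr154; this most likely reflects homology among odorant receptor family members, not a different insert. A short hit to a hornet peptide next to the SP6 promoter is probably spurious. Given the annotated minus-strand orientation, T7 transcription would be expected to produce sense RNA and SP6 antisense RNA, but the record does not say which polymerase gives the antisense probe, and the cloning method is listed as unknown. The plasmid belongs to work mapping the zonal expression of odorant receptor genes in the mouse main olfactory epithelium by in situ hybridization.
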