Features (pLannotate 1.2.2; 14 found; start..end, strand, type, name):
    566..658     +  CDS            lacI (fragment): lac repressor; lacI; The lac repressor binds to the lac operator to inhibit transcription in E. coli. This inhibition can be relieved by adding lactose or isopropyl-β-D-thiogalactopyranoside (IPTG).
    671..692     +  protein_bind   CAP binding site: CAP binding activates transcription in the presence of cAMP. E. coli catabolite activator protein
    707..737     +  promoter       lac promoter: promoter for the E. coli lac operon
    745..761     +  protein_bind   lac operator: The lac repressor binds to the lac operator to inhibit transcription in E. coli. This inhibition can be relieved by adding lactose or isopropyl-β-D-thiogalactopyranoside (IPTG). lac repressor encoded by lacI
    803..821     +  promoter       SP6 promoter: promoter for bacteriophage SP6 RNA polymerase
    833..895     +  CDS            VESPI_VESMG (fragment): Experimental evidence at protein level: Swiss-Prot protein existence level 1. Shows contractile activity on isolated ileum smooth muscle. From Vespa magnifica (Hornet).
    902..1354    -  CDS            Olfr154 (fragment): OL154_MOUSE - Also known as Mor175-1, Olfr4-3, Or912-93, Or93. Experimental evidence at protein level: Swiss-Prot protein existence level 1. Potential odorant receptor. From Mus musculus (Mouse).
   1413..1431    -  promoter       T7 promoter: promoter for bacteriophage T7 RNA polymerase
   1434..1591    +  CDS            lacZα (fragment): LacZα fragment of β-galactosidase; lacZ fragment
   1595..2023    +  rep_origin     f1 ori (sequence partly withheld): f1 bacteriophage origin of replication; arrow indicates direction of (+) strand synthesis
   2051..2101    -  misc_feature   bom (fragment): basis of mobility region from pBR322
   2128..2232    +  promoter       AmpR promoter: bla
   2233..3093    +  CDS            AmpR: β-lactamase; bla; confers resistance to ampicillin, carbenicillin, and related antibiotics
   3264..383     +  rep_origin     ori (across the origin): high-copy-number ColE1/pMB1/pBR322/pUC origin of replication
>Addgene plasmid #136724 | pISH-Olfr1104 | addgene full sequence | sequence record 273322 | Addgene NGS Result
ACCTCGCTCTGCTAATCCTGTTACCAGTGGCTGCTGCCAGTGGCGATAAGTCGTGTCTTACCGGGTTGGA
CTCAAGACGATAGTTACCGGATAAGGCGCAGCGGTCGGGCTGAACGGGGGGTTCGTGCACACAGCCCAGC
TTGGAGCGAACGACCTACACCGAACTGAGATACCTACAGCGTGAGCTATGAGAAAGCGCCACGCTTCCCG
AAGGGAGAAAGGCGGACAGGTATCCGGTAAGCGGCAGGGTCGGAACAGGAGAGCGCACGAGGGAGCTTCC
AGGGGGAAACGCCTGGTATCTTTATAGTCCTGTCGGGTTTCGCCACCTCTGACTTGAGCGTCGATTTTTG
TGATGCTCGTCAGGGGGGCGGAGCCTATGGAAAAACGCCAGCAACGCGGCCTTTTTACGGTTCCTGGCCT
TTTGCTGGCCTTTTGCTCACATGTTCTTTCCTGCGTTATCCCCTGATTCTGTGGATAACCGTATTACCGC
CTTTGAGTGAGCTGATACCGCTCGCCGCAGCCGAACGACCGAGCGCAGCGAGTCAGTGAGCGAGGAAGCG
GAAGAGCGCCCAATACGCAAACCGCCTCTCCCCGCGCGTTGGCCGATTCATTAATGCAGCTGGCACGACA
GGTTTCCCGACTGGAAAGCGGGCAGTGAGCGCAACGCAATTAATGTGAGTTAGCTCACTCATTAGGCACC
CCAGGCTTTACACTTTATGCTTCCGGCTCGTATGTTGTGTGGAATTGTGAGCGGATAACAATTTCACACA
GGAAACAGCTATGACCATGATTACGCCAAGCTATTTAGGTGACACTATAGAATACTCAAGCTATGCATCC
AACGCGTTGGGAGCTCTCCCATATGGTCGACCTGCAGGCGGCCGCGAATTCACTAGTGATTCAGGGCTAA
AAGAGCTGTGGTGTCACAAAAGAAATGATTGATGTAGGGATCACAGAGAGGCAAACTGCTTATCACACAG
ATGGATATCAGAGAATTTGTGAAGCCTATCATGTATGGTATTACTGCCAGCCAGTTGCACACCTTCTGGG
ACATAATCACAGAATATAGTAAGGGATTGCAGATTGCTACATAGCGATCATAAGCCATGGATCCCAGAAG
GAAACACTCACTGCACACCAAACCAACAAAGAAATACATCTGAACAAAGCAGCCTACAAAGGATATTGAT
TTCTGTGTGGACTGGAAATCAACTACTGCCTTGGGTGTTACAGTGGAGGAATAAAATATGTCAATGAATG
CTAAATTGCTGAGGAAAAAATACATGGGTGTGTGAAGCTGAGAGTCAATTCTAATTAACAAGATTAACCC
AATGTTGCCCCACACAGTGAATAAATCGAATTCCCGCGGCCGCCATGGCGGCCGGGAGCATGCGACGTCG
GGCCCAATTCGCCCTATAGTGAGTCGTATTACAATTCACTGGCCGTCGTTTTACAACGTCGTGACTGGGA
AAACCCTGGCGTTACCCAACTTAATCGCCTTGCAGCACATCCCCCTTTCGCCAGCTGGCGTAATAGCGAA
GAGGCCCGCACCGATCGCCCTTCCCAACAGTTGCGCAGCCTGAATGGCGAATGG
[124 nt withheld, positions 1595-1718]
C
[91 nt withheld, positions 1720-1810]
A
[49 nt withheld, positions 1812-1860]
CCTTTGACGTTGGAGTCCACGTTCTTT
[37 nt withheld, positions 1888-1924]
ACCCTATCTCGGTCTATTCTTTTGATTTATAAGGGATTTTGCCGATTTCGGCCTATTGGTTAAAAAATGA
GCTGATTTAACAAAAATTTAACGCGAATTTTAACAAAATATTAACGCTTACAATTTCCTGATGCGGTATT
TTCTCCTTACGCATCTGTGCGGTATTTCACACCGCATCAGGTGGCACTTTTCGGGGAAATGTGCGCGGAA
CCCCTATTTGTTTATTTTTCTAAATACATTCAAATATGTATCCGCTCATGAGACAATAACCCTGATAAAT
GCTTCAATAATATTGAAAAAGGAAGAGTATGAGTATTCAACATTTCCGTGTCGCCCTTATTCCCTTTTTT
GCGGCATTTTGCCTTCCTGTTTTTGCTCACCCAGAAACGCTGGTGAAAGTAAAAGATGCTGAAGATCAGT
TGGGTGCACGAGTGGGTTACATCGAACTGGATCTCAACAGCGGTAAGATCCTTGAGAGTTTTCGCCCCGA
AGAACGTTTTCCAATGATGAGCACTTTTAAAGTTCTGCTATGTGGCGCGGTATTATCCCGTATTGACGCC
GGGCAAGAGCAACTCGGTCGCCGCATACACTATTCTCAGAATGACTTGGTTGAGTACTCACCAGTCACAG
AAAAGCATCTTACGGATGGCATGACAGTAAGAGAATTATGCAGTGCTGCCATAACCATGAGTGATAACAC
TGCGGCCAACTTACTTCTGACAACGATCGGAGGACCGAAGGAGCTAACCGCTTTTTTGCACAACATGGGG
GATCATGTAACTCGCCTTGATCGTTGGGAACCGGAGCTGAATGAAGCCATACCAAACGACGAGCGTGACA
CCACGATGCCTGTAGCAATGGCAACAACGTTGCGCAAACTATTAACTGGCGAACTACTTACTCTAGCTTC
CCGGCAACAATTAATAGACTGGATGGAGGCGGATAAAGTTGCAGGACCACTTCTGCGCTCGGCCCTTCCG
GCTGGCTGGTTTATTGCTGATAAATCTGGAGCCGGTGAGCGTGGGTCTCGCGGTATCATTGCAGCACTGG
GGCCAGATGGTAAGCCCTCCCGTATCGTAGTTATCTACACGACGGGGAGTCAGGCAACTATGGATGAACG
AAATAGACAGATCGCTGAGATAGGTGCCTCACTGATTAAGCATTGGTAACTGTCAGACCAAGTTTACTCA
TATATACTTTAGATTGATTTAAAACTTCATTTTTAATTTAAAAGGATCTAGGTGAAGATCCTTTTTGATA
ATCTCATGACCAAAATCCCTTAACGTGAGTTTTCGTTCCACTGAGCGTCAGACCCCGTAGAAAAGATCAA
AGGATCTTCTTGAGATCCTTTTTTTCTGCGCGTAATCTGCTGCTTGCAAACAAAAAAACCACCGCTACCA
GCGGTGGTTTGTTTGCCGGATCAAGAGCTACCAACTCTTTTTCCGAAGGTAACTGGCTTCAGCAGAGCGC
AGATACCAAATACTGTTCTTCTAGTGTAGCCGTAGTTAGGCCACCACTTCAAGAACTCTGTAGCACCGCC
TACAT
